>Addgene plasmid #225475 | pcDNA3puro-EGFP-GAPDH | addgene full sequence | sequence record 448450 | Addgene NGS Result
GACGGATCGGGAGATCTCCCGATCCCCTATGGTGCACTCTCAGTACAATCTGCTCTGATGCCGCATAGTT
AAGCCAGTATCTGCTCCCTGCTTGTGTGTTGGAGGTCGCTGAGTAGTGCGCGAGCAAAATTTAAGCTACA
ACAAGGCAAGGCTTGACCGACAATTGCATGAAGAATCTGCTTAGGGTTAGGCGTTTTGCGCTGCTTCGCG
ATGTACGGGCCAGATATACGCGTTGACATTGATTATTGACTAGTTATTAATAGTAATCAATTACGGGGTC
ATTAGTTCATAGCCCATATATGGAGTTCCGCGTTACATAACTTACGGTAAATGGCCCGCCTGGCTGACCG
CCCAACGACCCCCGCCCATTGACGTCAATAATGACGTATGTTCCCATAGTAACGCCAATAGGGACTTTCC
ATTGACGTCAATGGGTGGAGTATTTACGGTAAACTGCCCACTTGGCAGTACATCAAGTGTATCATATGCC
AAGTACGCCCCCTATTGACGTCAATGACGGTAAATGGCCCGCCTGGCATTATGCCCAGTACATGACCTTA
TGGGACTTTCCTACTTGGCAGTACATCTACGTATTAGTCATCGCTATTACCATGGTGATGCGGTTTTGGC
AGTACATCAATGGGCGTGGATAGCGGTTTGACTCACGGGGATTTCCAAGTCTCCACCCCATTGACGTCAA
TGGGAGTTTGTTTTGGCACCAAAATCAACGGGACTTTCCAAAATGTCGTAACAACTCCGCCCCATTGACG
CAAATGGGCGGTAGGCGTGTACGGTGGGAGGTCTATATAAGCAGAGCTCTCTGGCTAACTAGAGAACCCA
CTGCTTACTGGCTTATCGAAATTAATACGACTCACTATAGGGAGACCCAAGCTGGCTAGCAACCATGGTG
AGCAAGGGCGAGGAGCTGTTCACCGGGGTGGTGCCCATCCTGGTCGAGCTGGACGGCGACGTAAACGGCC
ACAAGTTCAGCGTGTCTGGCGAGGGCGAGGGCGATGCCACCTACGGCAAGCTGACCCTGAAGTTCATCTG
CACCACCGGCAAGCTGCCCGTGCCCTGGCCCACCCTCGTGACCACCCTGACCTACGGCGTGCAGTGCTTC
AGCCGCTACCCCGACCACATGAAGCAGCACGACTTCTTCAAGTCCGCCATGCCCGAAGGCTACGTCCAGG
AGCGCACCATCTTCTTCAAGGACGACGGCAACTACAAGACCCGCGCCGAGGTGAAGTTCGAGGGCGACAC
CCTGGTGAACCGCATCGAGCTGAAGGGCATCGACTTCAAGGAGGACGGCAACATCCTGGGGCACAAGCTG
GAGTACAACTACAACAGCCACAACGTCTATATCATGGCCGACAAGCAGAAGAACGGCATCAAGGCGAACT
TCAAGATCCGCCACAACATCGAGGACGGCAGCGTGCAGCTCGCCGACCACTACCAGCAGAACACCCCCAT
CGGCGACGGCCCCGTGCTGCTGCCCGACAACCACTACCTGAGCACCCAGTCCGCCCTGAGCAAAGACCCC
AACGAGAAGCGCGATCACATGGTCCTGCTGGAGTTCGTGACCGCCGCCGGGATCACTCTCGGCATGGACG
AGCTGTACAAGGGGAAGGTGAAGGTCGGAGTCAACGGATTTGGTCGTATTGGGCGCCTGGTCACCAGGGC
TGCTTTTAACTCTGGTAAAGTGGATATTGTTGCCATCAATGACCCCTTCATTGACCTCAACTACATGGTT
TACATGTTCCAATATGATTCCACCCATGGCAAATTCCATGGCACCGTCAAGGCTGAGAACGGGAAGCTTG
TCATCAATGGAAATCCCATCACCATCTTCCAGGAGCGAGATCCCTCCAAAATCAAGTGGGGCGATGCTGG
CGCTGAGTACGTCGTGGAGTCCACTGGCGTCTTCACCACCATGGAGAAGGCTGGGGCTCATTTGCAGGGG
GGAGCCAAAAGGGTCATCATCTCTGCCCCCTCTGCTGACGCCCCCATGTTCGTCATGGGTGTGAACCATG
AGAAGTATGACAACAGCCTCAAGATCATCAGCAATGCCTCCTGCACCACCAACTGCTTAGCACCCCTGGC
CAAGGTCATCCATGACAACTTTGGTATCGTGGAAGGACTCATGACCACAGTCCATGCCATCACTGCCACC
CAGAAGACTGTGGATGGCCCCTCCGGGAAACTGTGGCGTGATGGCCGCGGGGCTCTCCAGAACATCATCC
CTGCCTCTACTGGCGCTGCCAAGGCTGTGGGCAAGGTCATCCCTGAGCTGAACGGGAAGCTCACTGGCAT
GGCCTTCCGTGTCCCCACTGCCAACGTGTCAGTGGTGGACCTGACCTGCCGTCTAGAAAAACCTGCCAAA
TATGATGACATCAAGAAGGTGGTGAAGCAGGCGTCGGAGGGCCCCCTCAAGGGCATCCTGGGCTACACTG
AGCACCAGGTGGTCTCCTCTGACTTCAACAGCGACACCCACTCCTCCACCTTTGACGCTGGGGCTGGCAT
TGCCCTCAACGACCACTTTGTCAAGCTCATTTCCTGGTATGACAACGAATTTGGCTACAGCAACAGGGTG
GTGGACCTCATGGCCCACATGGCCTCCAAGGAGTAAGAATTCTGCAGATATCCAGCACAGTGGCGGCCGC
TCGAGTCTAGAGGGCCCGTTTAAACCCGCTGATCAGCCTCGACTGTGCCTTCTAGTTGCCAGCCATCTGT
TGTTTGCCCCTCCCCCGTGCCTTCCTTGACCCTGGAAGGTGCCACTCCCACTGTCCTTTCCTAATAAAAT
GAGGAAATTGCATCGCATTGTCTGAGTAGGTGTCATTCTATTCTGGGGGGTGGGGTGGGGCAGGACAGCA
AGGGGGAGGATTGGGAAGACAATAGCAGGCATGCTGGGGATGCGGTGGGCTCTATGGCTTCTGAGGCGGA
AAGAACCAGCTGGGGCTCTAGGGGGTATCCCC
[124 nt withheld, positions 2973-3096]
C
[91 nt withheld, positions 3098-3188]
A
[49 nt withheld, positions 3190-3238]
CCTTTGACGTTGGAGTCCACGTTCTTT
[37 nt withheld, positions 3266-3302]
ACCCTATCTCGGTCTATTCTTTTGATTTATAAGGGATTTTGCCGATTTCGGCCTATTGGTTAAAAAATGA
GCTGATTTAACAAAAATTTAACGCGAATTAATTCTGTGGAATGTGTGTCAGTTAGGGTGTGGAAAGTCCC
CAGGCTCCCCAGCAGGCAGAAGTATGCAAAGCATGCATCTCAATTAGTCAGCAACCAGGTGTGGAAAGTC
CCCAGGCTCCCCAGCAGGCAGAAGTATGCAAAGCATGCATCTCAATTAGTCAGCAACCATAGTCCCGCCC
CTAACTCCGCCCATCCCGCCCCTAACTCCGCCCAGTTCCGCCCATTCTCCGCCCCATGGCTGACTAATTT
TTTTTATTTATGCAGAGGCCGAGGCCGCCTCTGCCTCTGAGCTATTCCAGAAGTAGTGAGGAGGCTTTTT
TGGAGGCCTAGGCTTTTGCAAAAAGCTCCCAACCATGACCGAGTACAAGCCCACGGTGCGCCTCGCCACC
CGCGACGACGTCCCCAGGGCCGTACGCACCCTCGCCGCCGCGTTCGCCGACTACCCCGCCACGCGCCACA
CCGTCGATCCGGACCGCCACATCGAGCGGGTCACCGAGCTGCAAGAACTCTTCCTCACGCGCGTCGGGCT
CGACATCGGCAAGGTGTGGGTCGCGGACGACGGCGCCGCGGTGGCGGTCTGGACCACGCCGGAGAGCGTC
GAAGCGGGGGCGGTGTTCGCCGAGATCGGCCCGCGCATGGCCGAGTTGAGCGGTTCCCGGCTGGCCGCGC
AGCAACAGATGGAAGGCCTCCTGGCGCCGCACCGGCCCAAGGAGCCCGCGTGGTTCCTGGCCACCGTCGG
CGTCTCGCCCGACCACCAGGGCAAGGGTCTGGGCAGCGCCGTCGTGCTCCCCGGAGTGGAGGCGGCCGAG
CGCGCCGGGGTGCCCGCCTTCCTGGAGACCTCCGCGCCCCGCAACCTCCCCTTCTACGAGCGGCTCGGCT
TCACCGTCACCGCCGACGTCGAGGTGCCCGAAGGACCGCGCACCTGGTGCATGACCCGCAAGCCCGGTGC
CTGAGCGGGACTCTGGGGTTCGAAATGACCGACCAAGCGACGCCCAACCTGCCATCACGAGATTTCGATT
CCACCGCCGCCTTCTATGAAAGGTTGGGCTTCGGAATCGTTTTCCGGGACGCCGGCTGGATGATCCTCCA
GCGCGGGGATCTCATGCTGGAGTTCTTCGCCCACCCCAACTTGTTTATTGCAGCTTATAATGGTTACAAA
TAAAGCAATAGCATCACAAATTTCACAAATAAAGCATTTTTTTCACTGCATTCTAGTTGTGGTTTGTCCA
AACTCATCAATGTATCTTATCATGTCTGTATACCGTCGACCTCTAGCTAGAGCTTGGCGTAATCATGGTC
ATAGCTGTTTCCTGTGTGAAATTGTTATCCGCTCACAATTCCACACAACATACGAGCCGGAAGCATAAAG
TGTAAAGCCTGGGGTGCCTAATGAGTGAGCTAACTCACATTAATTGCGTTGCGCTCACTGCCCGCTTTCC
AGTCGGGAAACCTGTCGTGCCAGCTGCATTAATGAATCGGCCAACGCGCGGGGAGAGGCGGTTTGCGTAT
TGGGCGCTCTTCCGCTTCCTCGCTCACTGACTCGCTGCGCTCGGTCGTTCGGCTGCGGCGAGCGGTATCA
GCTCACTCAAAGGCGGTAATACGGTTATCCACAGAATCAGGGGATAACGCAGGAAAGAACATGTGAGCAA
AAGGCCAGCAAAAGGCCAGGAACCGTAAAAAGGCCGCGTTGCTGGCGTTTTTCCATAGGCTCCGCCCCCC
TGACGAGCATCACAAAAATCGACGCTCAAGTCAGAGGTGGCGAAACCCGACAGGACTATAAAGATACCAG
GCGTTTCCCCCTGGAAGCTCCCTCGTGCGCTCTCCTGTTCCGACCCTGCCGCTTACCGGATACCTGTCCG
CCTTTCTCCCTTCGGGAAGCGTGGCGCTTTCTCATAGCTCACGCTGTAGGTATCTCAGTTCGGTGTAGGT
CGTTCGCTCCAAGCTGGGCTGTGTGCACGAACCCCCCGTTCAGCCCGACCGCTGCGCCTTATCCGGTAAC
TATCGTCTTGAGTCCAACCCGGTAAGACACGACTTATCGCCACTGGCAGCAGCCACTGGTAACAGGATTA
GCAGAGCGAGGTATGTAGGCGGTGCTACAGAGTTCTTGAAGTGGTGGCCTAACTACGGCTACACTAGAAG
AACAGTATTTGGTATCTGCGCTCTGCTGAAGCCAGTTACCTTCGGAAAAAGAGTTGGTAGCTCTTGATCC
GGCAAACAAACCACCGCTGGTAGCGGTGGTTTTTTTGTTTGCAAGCAGCAGATTACGCGCAGAAAAAAAG
GATCTCAAGAAGATCCTTTGATCTTTTCTACGGGGTCTGACGCTCAGTGGAACGAAAACTCACGTTAAGG
GATTTTGGTCATGAGATTATCAAAAAGGATCTTCACCTAGATCCTTTTAAATTAAAAATGAAGTTTTAAA
TCAATCTAAAGTATATATGAGTAAACTTGGTCTGACAGTTACCAATGCTTAATCAGTGAGGCACCTATCT
CAGCGATCTGTCTATTTCGTTCATCCATAGTTGCCTGACTCCCCGTCGTGTAGATAACTACGATACGGGA
GGGCTTACCATCTGGCCCCAGTGCTGCAATGATACCGCGAGACCCACGCTCACCGGCTCCAGATTTATCA
GCAATAAACCAGCCAGCCGGAAGGGCCGAGCGCAGAAGTGGTCCTGCAACTTTATCCGCCTCCATCCAGT
CTATTAATTGTTGCCGGGAAGCTAGAGTAAGTAGTTCGCCAGTTAATAGTTTGCGCAACGTTGTTGCCAT
TGCTACAGGCATCGTGGTGTCACGCTCGTCGTTTGGTATGGCTTCATTCAGCTCCGGTTCCCAACGATCA
AGGCGAGTTACATGATCCCCCATGTTGTGCAAAAAAGCGGTTAGCTCCTTCGGTCCTCCGATCGTTGTCA
GAAGTAAGTTGGCCGCAGTGTTATCACTCATGGTTATGGCAGCACTGCATAATTCTCTTACTGTCATGCC
ATCCGTAAGATGCTTTTCTGTGACTGGTGAGTACTCAACCAAGTCATTCTGAGAATAGTGTATGCGGCGA
CCGAGTTGCTCTTGCCCGGCGTCAATACGGGATAATACCGCGCCACATAGCAGAACTTTAAAAGTGCTCA
TCATTGGAAAACGTTCTTCGGGGCGAAAACTCTCAAGGATCTTACCGCTGTTGAGATCCAGTTCGATGTA
ACCCACTCGTGCACCCAACTGATCTTCAGCATCTTTTACTTTCACCAGCGTTTCTGGGTGAGCAAAAACA
GGAAGGCAAAATGCCGCAAAAAAGGGAATAAGGGCGACACGGAAATGTTGAATACTCATACTCTTCCTTT
TTCAATATTATTGAAGCATTTATCAGGGTTATTGTCTCATGAGCGGATACATATTTGAATGTATTTAGAA
AAATAAACAAATAGGGGTTCCGCGCACATTTCCCCGAAAAGTGCCACCTGACGTC
Features (pLannotate 1.2.2; 21 found; start..end, strand, type, name):
     28..80      -  misc_feature   bom (fragment): basis of mobility region from pBR322
    235..614     +  enhancer       CMV enhancer: human cytomegalovirus immediate early enhancer
    615..818     +  promoter       CMV promoter: human cytomegalovirus (CMV) immediate early promoter
    814..847     +  LTR            5' LTR (truncated) (fragment): truncated 5' long terminal repeat (LTR) from HIV-1
    863..881     +  promoter       T7 promoter: promoter for bacteriophage T7 RNA polymerase
    905..1621    +  CDS            EGFP: EGFP is a basic (constitutively fluorescent) green fluorescent protein published in 1996, derived from Aequorea victoria. It is reported to be a rapidly-maturing weak dimer with moderate acid sensitivity.
   1622..2623    +  CDS            GAPDH: G3P_HUMAN - Also known as GAPD From Homo sapiens (Human).
   2703..2927    +  polyA_signal   bGH poly(A) signal: bovine growth hormone polyadenylation signal
   2931..2952    +  promoter       SV40 promoter (fragment): SV40 enhancer and early promoter
   2973..3401    +  rep_origin     f1 ori (sequence partly withheld): f1 bacteriophage origin of replication; arrow indicates direction of (+) strand synthesis
   3415..3744    +  promoter       SV40 promoter: SV40 enhancer and early promoter
   3757..4356    +  CDS            PuroR: puromycin N-acetyltransferase; pac from Streptomyces alboniger; confers resistance to puromycin
   4377..4535    +  CDS            ble (fragment): BLE_KLEPN - Experimental evidence at protein level: Swiss-Prot protein existence level 1. Binding protein with a strong affinity to the bleomycin family of antibiotics. Binds to CL990; an antimitotic-antibiotic compound. From Klebsiella pneumoniae.
   4530..4651    +  polyA_signal   SV40 poly(A) signal: SV40 polyadenylation signal
   4724..4740    -  protein_bind   lac operator: The lac repressor binds to the lac operator to inhibit transcription in E. coli. This inhibition can be relieved by adding lactose or isopropyl-β-D-thiogalactopyranoside (IPTG). lac repressor encoded by lacI
   4748..4778    -  promoter       lac promoter: promoter for the E. coli lac operon
   4793..4814    -  protein_bind   CAP binding site: CAP binding activates transcription in the presence of cAMP. E. coli catabolite activator protein
   4827..4919    -  CDS            lacI (fragment): lac repressor; lacI; The lac repressor binds to the lac operator to inhibit transcription in E. coli. This inhibition can be relieved by adding lactose or isopropyl-β-D-thiogalactopyranoside (IPTG).
   5102..5690    -  rep_origin     ori: high-copy-number ColE1/pMB1/pBR322/pUC origin of replication
   5861..6721    -  CDS            AmpR: β-lactamase; bla; confers resistance to ampicillin, carbenicillin, and related antibiotics
   6722..6826    -  promoter       AmpR promoter: bla
