[The description below was written by a language model from this plasmid's Addgene catalogue record and pLannotate feature annotations shown in this document.]
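Description:
pcDNA3puro-EGFP-GAPDH is a mammalian expression plasmid of about 6.9 kb, built on a laboratory-modified pcDNA3 backbone carrying puromycin selection (pcDNA3-puro). In E. coli it is maintained through a high-copy ColE1/pUC-type origin and selected with ampicillin via the β-lactamase gene and its native promoter. An f1 phage origin is also present, along with small lac promoter/operator, lacI and bom remnants that are typical leftovers of the cloning backbone and have no stated role here.

The payload is a single fusion open reading frame driven by the human cytomegalovirus immediate-early enhancer and promoter. A green fluorescent protein coding sequence, described by the depositor as monomeric EGFP (mEGFP) and annotated generically as EGFP, sits directly upstream of and contiguous with human GAPDH, so the fluorescent tag is on the N terminus of the enzyme. Transcripts are terminated by the bovine growth hormone polyadenylation signal. A T7 promoter lies between the CMV promoter and the start of the fusion, which would permit in vitro transcription or serve as a sequencing primer site. The short HIV-1 LTR fragment called at the CMV promoter boundary is probably an annotation artefact rather than a functional viral element.

A second cassette uses the SV40 enhancer/early promoter to express puromycin N-acetyltransferase, followed by the SV40 polyadenylation signal, allowing selection of transfected mammalian cells. A short ble fragment after PuroR appears to be a residue of earlier marker replacement. The stated purpose is expression of mEGFP-tagged GAPDH in mammalian cells. The record does not specify its experimental role beyond that.
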