Addgene plasmid #225475: pcDNA3puro-EGFP-GAPDH
Purpose: Express mEGFP-fusion protein of GAPDH
Depositing lab: Christine Mayr. Depositing organization: Memorial Sloan-Kettering Cancer Center. Publication: The FXR1 network acts as signaling scaffold for actomyosin remodeling. Chen X, Fansler MM, Janjoš U, Ule J, Mayr C. Cell. 5 August 2024. doi: 10.1016/j.cell.2024.07.015. PubMed 37961296.
Backbone
  Vector backbone: pcDNA3-puro
  Backbone manufacturer: Mayr Lab
  Vector type: Mammalian Expression
Growth in bacteria
  Bacterial resistance: Ampicillin, 100 μg/mL
  Growth temperature: 37°C
  Growth strain: DH5alpha
  Copy number: High Copy
Gene/Insert
  Gene/Insert name: GAPDH
  Species: H. sapiens (human)
  Entrez Gene: GAPDH (a.k.a. G3PD, GAPD, HEL-S-162eP)
  Promoter: CMV
  Tag / fusion protein: mEGFP (N terminal on insert)
  Cloning method: Restriction Enzyme; 5′ cloning site unknown (unknown if destroyed)
Terms and licenses: Academic/Nonprofit Terms; Industry Terms: Not Available to Industry
Depositor comments: Please visit https://doi.org/10.1101/2023.11.05.565677 for bioRxiv preprint.
How to cite: pcDNA3puro-EGFP-GAPDH was a gift from Christine Mayr (Addgene plasmid # 225475 ; http://n2t.net/addgene:225475 ; RRID:Addgene_225475)
